>Addgene plasmid #128318 | pCasTet-λ | addgene full sequence | sequence record 254797 | Addgene NGS Result
GATCTCAAAAAAAGCACCGACTCGGTGCCACTTTTTCAAGTTGATAACGGACTAGCCTTATTTTAACTTG
CTATTTCTAGCTCTAAAACCTGGTAACAGGATTAGCAGATGTGTGAAATTGTTATCCGCTCACAATTCCA
CACAACATACGAGCCGGATGATTAATTGTCAACAGCTCATTTCAGAATATTTGCCAGAACCGTTATGATG
TCGGCGCAAAAAACATTATCCAGAACGGGAGTGCGCCTTGAGCGACACGAATTATGCAGTGATTTACGAC
CTGCACAGCCATACCACAGCTTCCGATGGCTGCCTGACGCCAGAAGCATTGGTGCACCGTGCAGTCGATG
ATAAGCTGTCAAACCAGATCAATTCGCGCTAACTTACATTAATTGCGTTGCGCTCACTGCCCGCTTTCCA
GTCGGGAAACCTGTCGTGCCAGCTGCATTAATGAATCGGCCAACGCGCGGGGAGAGGCGGTTTGCGTATT
GGGCGCCAGGGTGGTTTTTCTTTTCACCAGTGAGACGGGCAACAGCTGATTGCCCTTCACCGCCTGGCCC
TGAGAGAGTTGCAGCAAGCGGTCCACGCTGGTTTGCCCCAGCAGGCGAAAATCCTGTTTGATGGTGGTTA
ACGGCGGGATATAACATGAGCTGTCTTCGGTATCGTCGTATCCCACTACCGAGATATCCGCACCAACGCG
CAGCCCGGACTCGGTAATGGCGCGCATTGCGCCCAGCGCCATCTGATCGTTGGCAACCAGCATCGCAGTG
GGAACGATGCCCTCATTCAGCATTTGCATGGTTTGTTGAAAACCGGACATGGCACTCCAGTCGCCTTCCC
GTTCCGCTATCGGCTGAATTTGATTGCGAGTGAGATATTTATGCCAGCCAGCCAGACGCAGACGCGCCGA
GACAGAACTTAATGGGCCCGCTAACAGCGCGATTTGCTGGTGACCCAATGCGACCAGATGCTCCACGCCC
AGTCGCGTACCGTCTTCATGGGAGAAAATAATACTGTTGATGGGTGTCTGGTCAGAGACATCAAGAAATA
ACGCCGGAACATTAGTGCAGGCAGCTTCCACAGCAATGGCATCCTGGTCATCCAGCGGATAGTTAATGAT
CAGCCCACTGACGCGTTGCGCGAGAAGATTGTGCACCGCCGCTTTACAGGCTTCGACGCCGCTTCGTTCT
ACCATCGACACCACCACGCTGGCACCCAGTTGATCGGCGCGAGATTTAATCGCCGCGACAATTTGCGACG
GCGCGTGCAGGGCCAGACTGGAGGTGGCAACGCCAATCAGCAACGACTGTTTGCCCGCCAGTTGTTGTGC
CACGCGGTTGGGAATGTAATTCAGCTCCGCCATCGCCGCTTCCACTTTTTCCCGCGTTTTCGCAGAAACG
TGGCTGGCCTGGTTCACCACGCGGGAAACGGTCTGATAAGAGACACCGGCATACTCTGCGACATCGTATA
ACGTTACTGGTTTCACATTCACCACCCTGAATTGACTCTCTTCCGGGCGCTATCATGCCATACCGCGAAA
GGTTTTGCACCATTCGATGGTGTCAACGTAAATGCATGCCGCTCGCCTTCCATGGGTATGGACAGTTTTC
CCTTTGATATGTAACGGTGAACAGTTGTTCTACTTTTGTTTGTTAGTCTTGATGCTTCACTGATAGATAC
AAGAGCCATAAGAACCTCAGATCCTTCCGTATTTAGCCAGTATGTTCTCTAGTGTGGTTCGTTGTTTTTG
CGTGAGCCATGAGAACGAACCATTGAGATCATACTTACTTTGCATGTCACTCAAAAATTTTGCCTCAAAA
CTGGTGAGCTGAATTTTTGCAGTTAAAGCATCGTGTAGTGTTTTTCTTAGTCCGTTATGTAGGTAGGAAT
CTGATGTAATGGTTGTTGGTATTTTGTCACCATTCATTTTTATCTGGTTGTTCTCAAGTTCGGTTACGAG
ATCCATTTGTCTATCTAGTTCAACTTGGAAAATCAACGTATCAGTCGGGCGGCCTCGCTTATCAACCACC
AATTTCATATTGCTGTAAGTGTTTAAATCTTTACTTATTGGTTTCAAAACCCATTGGTTAAGCCTTTTAA
ACTCATGGTAGTTATTTTCAAGCATTAACATGAACTTAAATTCATCAAGGCTAATCTCTATATTTGCCTT
GTGAGTTTTCTTTTGTGTTAGTTCTTTTAATAACCACTCATAAATCCTCATAGAGTATTTGTTTTCAAAA
GACTTAACATGTTCCAGATTATATTTTATGAATTTTTTTAACTGGAAAAGATAAGGCAATATCTCTTCAC
TAAAAACTAATTCTAATTTTTCGCTTGAGAACTTGGCATAGTTTGTCCACTGGAAAATCTCAAAGCCTTT
AACCAAAGGATTCCTGATTTCCACAGTTCTCGTCATCAGCTCTCTGGTTGCTTTAGCTAATACACCATAA
GCATTTTCCCTACTGATGTTCATCATCTGAACGTATTGGTTATAAGTGAACGATACCGTCCGTTCTTTCC
TTGTAGGGTTTTCAATCGTGGGGTTGAGTAGTGCCACACAGCATAAAATTAGCTTGGTTTCATGCTCCGT
TAAGTCATAGCGACTAATCGCTAGTTCATTTGCTTTGAAAACAACTAATTCAGACATACATCTCAATTGG
TCTAGGTGATTTTAATCACTATACCAATTGAGATGGGCTAGTCAATGATAATTACTAGTCCTTTTCCTTT
GAGTTGTGGGTATCTGTAAATTCTGCTAGACCTTTGCTGGAAAACTTGTAAATTCTGCTAGACCCTCTGT
AAATTCCGCTAGACCTTTGTGTGTTTTTTTTGTTTATATTCAAGTGGTTATAATTTATAGAATAAAGAAA
GAATAAAAAAAGATAAAAAGAATAGATCCCAGCCCTGTGTATAACTCACTACTTTAGTCAGTTCCGCAGT
ATTACAAAAGGATGTCGCAAACGCTGTTTGCTCCTCTACAAAACAGACCTTAAAACCCTAAAGGCTTAAG
TAGCACCCTCGCAAGCTCGGTTGCGGCCGCAATCGGGCAAATCGCTGAATATTCCTTTTGTCTCCGACCA
TCAGGCACCTGAGTCGCTGTCTTTTTCGTGACATTCAGTTCGCTGCGCTCACGGCTCTGGCAGTGAATGG
GGGTAAATGGCACTACAGGCGCCTTTTATGGATTCATGCAAGGAAACTACCCATAATACAAGAAAAGCCC
GTCACGGGCTTCTCAGGGCGTTTTATGGCGGGTCTGCTATGTGGTGCTATCTGACTTTTTGCTGTTCAGC
AGTTCCTGCCCTCTGATTTTCCAGTCTGACCACTTCGGATTATCCCGTGACAGGTCATTCAGACTGGCTA
ATGCACCCAGTAAGGCAGCGGTATCATCAACGGGGTCTGACGCTCAGTGGAACGAAAACTCACGTTAAGG
GATTTTGGTCATGAGATTATCAAAAAGGATCTTCACCTAGATCCTTTTAAATTAAAAATGAAGTTTTAAA
TCAATCTAAAGTATATATGAGTAAACTTGGTCTGACAGTTACGTTTCCAACCAATTAACCAATTCTGATT
AGAAAAACTCATCGAGCATCAAATGAAACTGCAATTTATTCATATCAGGATTATCAATACCATATTTTTG
AAAAAGCCGTTTCTGTAATGAAGGAGAAAACTCACCGAGGCAGTTCCATAGGATGGCAAGATCCTGGTAT
CGGTCTGCGATTCCGACTCGTCCAACATCAATACAACCTATTAATTTCCCCTCGTCAAAAATAAGGTTAT
CAAGTGAGAAATCACCATGAGTGACGACTGAATCCGGTGAGAATGGCAAAAGCTTATGCATTTCTTTCCA
GACTTGTTCAACAGGCCAGCCATTACGCTCGTCATCAAAATCACTCGCATCAACCAAACCGTTATTCATT
CGTGATTGCGCCTGAGCGAGACGAAATACGCGATCGCTGTTAAAAGGACAATTACAAACAGGAATCGAAT
GCAACCGGCGCAGGAACACTGCCAGCGCATCAACAATATTTTCACCTGAATCAGGATATTCTTCTAATAC
CTGGAATGCTGTTTTCCCGGGGATCGCAGTGGTGAGTAACCATGCATCATCAGGAGTACGGATAAAATGC
TTGATGGTCGGAAGAGGCATAAATTCCGTCAGCCAGTTTAGTCTGACCATCTCATCTGTAACATCATTGG
CAACGCTACCTTTGCCATGTTTCAGAAACAACTCTGGCGCATCGGGCTTCCCATACAATCGATAGATTGT
CGCACCTGATTGCCCGACATTATCGCGAGCCCATTTATACCCATATAAATCAGCATCCATGTTGGAATTT
AATCGCGGCCTCGAGCAAGACGTTTCCCGTTGAATATGGCTCATAACACCCCTTGTATTACTGTTTATGT
AAGCAGACAGTTTTATTGTTCATGATGATATATTTTTATCTTGTGCAATGTAACATCAGAGATTTTGAGA
CACAACGTGGCTTTCCCTGCAGGGTTTGCAGTCAGAGTAGAATAGAAGTATCAAAAAAAGCACCGACTCG
GTGCCACTTTTTCAAGTTGATAACGGACTAGCCTTATTTTAACTTGCTATGCTGTTTTGAATGGTTCCAA
CAAGATTATTTTATAACTTTTATAACAAATAATCAAGGAGAAATTCAAAGAAATTTATCAGCCATAAAAC
AATACTTAATACTATAGAATGATAACAAAATAAACTACTTTTTAAAAGAATTTTGTGTTATAATCTATTT
ATTATTAAGTATTGGGTAATATTTTTTGAAGAGATATTTTGAAAAAGAAAAATTAAAGCATATTAAACTA
ATTTCGGAGGTCATTAAAACTATTATTGAAATCATCAAACTCATTATGGATTTAATTTAAACTTTTTATT
TTAGGAGGCAAAAATGGATAAGAAATACTCAATAGGCTTAGATATCGGCACAAATAGCGTCGGATGGGCG
GTGATCACTGATGAATATAAGGTTCCGTCTAAAAAGTTCAAGGTTCTGGGAAATACAGACCGCCACAGTA
TCAAAAAAAATCTTATAGGGGCTCTTTTATTTGACAGTGGAGAGACAGCGGAAGCGACTCGTCTCAAACG
GACAGCTCGTAGAAGGTATACACGTCGGAAGAATCGTATTTGTTATCTACAGGAGATTTTTTCAAATGAG
ATGGCGAAAGTAGATGATAGTTTCTTTCATCGACTTGAAGAGTCTTTTTTGGTGGAAGAAGACAAGAAGC
ATGAACGTCATCCTATTTTTGGAAATATAGTAGATGAAGTTGCTTATCATGAGAAATATCCAACTATCTA
TCATCTGCGAAAAAAATTGGTAGATTCTACTGATAAAGCGGATTTGCGCTTAATCTATTTGGCCTTAGCG
CATATGATTAAGTTTCGTGGTCATTTTTTGATTGAGGGAGATTTAAATCCTGATAATAGTGATGTGGACA
AACTATTTATCCAGTTGGTACAAACCTACAATCAATTATTTGAAGAAAACCCTATTAACGCAAGTGGAGT
AGATGCTAAAGCGATTCTTTCTGCACGATTGAGTAAATCAAGACGATTAGAAAATCTCATTGCTCAGCTC
CCCGGTGAGAAGAAAAATGGCTTATTTGGGAATCTCATTGCTTTGTCATTGGGTTTGACCCCTAATTTTA
AATCAAATTTTGATTTGGCAGAAGATGCTAAATTACAGCTTTCAAAAGATACTTACGATGATGATTTAGA
TAATTTATTGGCGCAAATTGGAGATCAATATGCTGATTTGTTTTTGGCAGCTAAGAATTTATCAGATGCT
ATTTTACTTTCAGATATCCTAAGAGTAAATACTGAAATAACTAAGGCTCCCCTATCAGCTTCAATGATTA
AACGCTACGATGAACATCATCAAGACTTGACTCTTTTAAAAGCTTTAGTTCGACAACAACTTCCAGAAAA
GTATAAAGAAATCTTTTTTGATCAATCAAAAAACGGATATGCAGGTTATATTGATGGGGGAGCTAGCCAA
GAAGAATTTTATAAATTTATCAAACCAATTTTAGAAAAAATGGATGGTACTGAGGAATTATTGGTGAAAC
TAAATCGTGAAGATTTGCTGCGCAAGCAACGGACCTTTGACAACGGCTCTATTCCCCATCAAATTCACTT
GGGTGAGCTGCATGCTATTTTGAGAAGACAAGAAGACTTTTATCCATTTTTAAAAGACAATCGTGAGAAG
ATTGAAAAAATCTTGACTTTTCGAATTCCTTATTATGTTGGTCCATTGGCGCGTGGCAATAGTCGTTTTG
CATGGATGACTCGGAAGTCTGAAGAAACAATTACCCCATGGAATTTTGAAGAAGTTGTCGATAAAGGTGC
TTCAGCTCAATCATTTATTGAACGCATGACAAACTTTGATAAAAATCTTCCAAATGAAAAAGTACTACCA
AAACATAGTTTGCTTTATGAGTATTTTACGGTTTATAACGAATTGACAAAGGTCAAATATGTTACTGAAG
GAATGCGAAAACCAGCATTTCTTTCAGGTGAACAGAAGAAAGCCATTGTTGATTTACTCTTCAAAACAAA
TCGAAAAGTAACCGTTAAGCAATTAAAAGAAGATTATTTCAAAAAAATAGAATGTTTTGATAGTGTTGAA
ATTTCAGGAGTTGAAGATAGATTTAATGCTTCATTAGGTACCTACCATGATTTGCTAAAAATTATTAAAG
ATAAAGATTTTTTGGATAATGAAGAAAATGAAGATATCTTAGAGGATATTGTTTTAACATTGACCTTATT
TGAAGATAGGGAGATGATTGAGGAAAGACTTAAAACATATGCTCACCTCTTTGATGATAAGGTGATGAAA
CAGCTTAAACGTCGCCGTTATACTGGTTGGGGACGTTTGTCTCGAAAATTGATTAATGGTATTAGGGATA
AGCAATCTGGCAAAACAATATTAGATTTTTTGAAATCAGATGGTTTTGCCAATCGCAATTTTATGCAGCT
GATCCATGATGATAGTTTGACATTTAAAGAAGACATTCAAAAAGCACAAGTGTCTGGACAAGGCGATAGT
TTACATGAACATATTGCAAATTTAGCTGGTAGCCCTGCTATTAAAAAAGGTATTTTACAGACTGTAAAAG
TTGTTGATGAATTGGTCAAAGTAATGGGGCGGCATAAGCCAGAAAATATCGTTATTGAAATGGCACGTGA
AAATCAGACAACTCAAAAGGGCCAGAAAAATTCGCGAGAGCGTATGAAACGAATCGAAGAAGGTATCAAA
GAATTAGGAAGTCAGATTCTTAAAGAGCATCCTGTTGAAAATACTCAATTGCAAAATGAAAAGCTCTATC
TCTATTATCTCCAAAATGGAAGAGACATGTATGTGGACCAAGAATTAGATATTAATCGTTTAAGTGATTA
TGATGTCGATCACATTGTTCCACAAAGTTTCCTTAAAGACGATTCAATAGACAATAAGGTCTTAACGCGT
TCTGATAAAAATCGTGGTAAATCGGATAACGTTCCAAGTGAAGAAGTAGTCAAAAAGATGAAAAACTATT
GGAGACAACTTCTAAACGCCAAGTTAATCACTCAACGTAAGTTTGATAATTTAACGAAAGCTGAACGTGG
AGGTTTGAGTGAACTTGATAAAGCTGGTTTTATCAAACGCCAATTGGTTGAAACTCGCCAAATCACTAAG
CATGTGGCACAAATTTTGGATAGTCGCATGAATACTAAATACGATGAAAATGATAAACTTATTCGAGAGG
TTAAAGTGATTACCTTAAAATCTAAATTAGTTTCTGACTTCCGAAAAGATTTCCAATTCTATAAAGTACG
TGAGATTAACAATTACCATCATGCCCATGATGCGTATCTAAATGCCGTCGTTGGAACTGCTTTGATTAAG
AAATATCCAAAACTTGAATCGGAGTTTGTCTATGGTGATTATAAAGTTTATGATGTTCGTAAAATGATTG
CTAAGTCTGAGCAAGAAATAGGCAAAGCAACCGCAAAATATTTCTTTTACTCTAATATCATGAACTTCTT
CAAAACAGAAATTACACTTGCAAATGGAGAGATTCGCAAACGCCCTCTAATCGAAACTAATGGGGAAACT
GGAGAAATTGTCTGGGATAAAGGGCGAGATTTTGCCACAGTGCGCAAAGTATTGTCCATGCCCCAAGTCA
ATATTGTCAAGAAAACAGAAGTACAGACAGGCGGATTCTCCAAGGAGTCAATTTTACCAAAAAGAAATTC
GGACAAGCTTATTGCTCGTAAAAAAGACTGGGATCCAAAAAAATATGGTGGTTTTGATAGTCCAACGGTA
GCTTATTCAGTCCTAGTGGTTGCTAAGGTGGAAAAAGGGAAATCGAAGAAGTTAAAATCCGTTAAAGAGT
TACTAGGGATCACAATTATGGAAAGAAGTTCCTTTGAAAAAAATCCGATTGACTTTTTAGAAGCTAAAGG
ATATAAGGAAGTTAAAAAAGACTTAATCATTAAACTACCTAAATATAGTCTTTTTGAGTTAGAAAACGGT
CGTAAACGGATGCTGGCTAGTGCCGGAGAATTACAAAAAGGAAATGAGCTGGCTCTGCCAAGCAAATATG
TGAATTTTTTATATTTAGCTAGTCATTATGAAAAGTTGAAGGGTAGTCCAGAAGATAACGAACAAAAACA
ATTGTTTGTGGAGCAGCATAAGCATTATTTAGATGAGATTATTGAGCAAATCAGTGAATTTTCTAAGCGT
GTTATTTTAGCAGATGCCAATTTAGATAAAGTTCTTAGTGCATATAACAAACATAGAGACAAACCAATAC
GTGAACAAGCAGAAAATATTATTCATTTATTTACGTTGACGAATCTTGGAGCTCCCGCTGCTTTTAAATA
TTTTGATACAACAATTGATCGTAAACGATATACGTCTACAAAAGAAGTTTTAGATGCCACTCTTATCCAT
CAATCCATCACTGGTCTTTATGAAACACGCATTGATTTGAGTCAGCTAGGAGGTGACTGAAGTATATTTT
AGATGAAGATTATTTCTTAATCTAGACATGAGCGTTAAGACCCACTTTCACATTTAAGTTGTTTTTCTAA
TCCGCATATGATCAATTCAAGGCCGAATAAGAAGGCTGGCTCTGCACCTTGGTGATCAAATAATTCGATA
GCTTGTCGTAATAATGGCGGCATACTATCAGTAGTAGGTGTTTCCCTTTCTTCTTTAGCGACTTGATGCT
CTTGATCTTCCAATACGCAACCTAAAGTAAAATGCCCCACAGCGCTGAGTGCATATAATGCATTCTCTAG
TGAAAAACCTTGTTGGCATAAAAAGGCTAATTGATTTTCGAGAGTTTCATACTGTTTTTCTGTAGGCCGT
GTACCTAAATGTACTTTTGCTCCATCGCGATGACTTAGTAAAGCACATCTAAAACTTTTAGCGTTATTAC
GTAAAAAATCTTGCCAGCTTTCCCCTTCTAAAGGGCAAAAGTGAGTATGGTGCCTATCTAACATCTCAAT
GGCTAAGGCGTCGAGCAAAGCCCGCTTATTTTTTACATGCCAATACAATGTAGGCTGCTCTACACCTAGC
TTCTGGGCGAGTTTACGGGTTGTTAAACCTTCGATTCCGACCTCATTAAGCAGCTCTAATGCGCTGTTAA
TCACTTTACTTTTATCTAATCTAGACATCATTAATTCCTAATTTTTGGGTCTACTCTATCATTGATAGCG
TGCCTTTACCACTCCCTATCATCGTTTCCCTATCAGTGATAGAGATTGACATCCCTATCAGTGATAGAGA
TACTGAGCACATCAGCAGGACGCACTGACCGGCGGCCGCGCGAATTCGAGCTCGGTACCCGGGTGACCTA
AGGAGGTAAATAATGGATATTAATACTGAAACTGAGATCAAGCAAAAGCATTCACTAACCCCCTTTCCTG
TTTTCCTAATCAGCCCGGCATTTCGCGGGCGATATTTTCACAGCTATTTCAGGAGTTCAGCCATGAACGC
TTATTACATTCAGGATCGTCTTGAGGCTCAGAGCTGGGCGCGTCACTACCAGCAGCTCGCCCGTGAAGAG
AAAGAGGCAGAACTGGCAGACGACATGGAAAAAGGCCTGCCCCAGCACCTGTTTGAATCGCTATGCATCG
ATCATTTGCAACGCCACGGGGCCAGCAAAAAATCCATTACCCGTGCGTTTGATGACGATGTTGAGTTTCA
GGAGCGCATGGCAGAACACATCCGGTACATGGTTGAAACCATTGCTCACCACCAGGTTGATATTGATTCA
GAGGTATAAAACGAATGAGTACTGCACTCGCAACGCTGGCTGGGAAGCTGGCTGAACGTGTCGGCATGGA
TTCTGTCGACCCACAGGAACTGATCACCACTCTTCGCCAGACGGCATTTAAAGGTGATGCCAGCGATGCG
CAGTTCATCGCATTACTGATCGTTGCCAACCAGTACGGCCTTAATCCGTGGACGAAAGAAATTTACGCCT
TTCCTGATAAGCAGAATGGCATCGTTCCGGTGGTGGGCGTTGATGGCTGGTCCCGCATCATCAATGAAAA
CCAGCAGTTTGATGGCATGGACTTTGAGCAGGACAATGAATCCTGTACATGCCGGATTTACCGCAAGGAC
CGTAATCATCCGATCTGCGTTACCGAATGGATGGATGAATGCCGCCGCGAACCATTCAAAACTCGCGAAG
GCAGAGAAATCACGGGGCCGTGGCAGTCGCATCCCAAACGGATGTTACGTCATAAAGCCATGATTCAGTG
TGCCCGTCTGGCCTTCGGATTTGCTGGTATCTATGACAAGGATGAAGCCGAGCGCATTGTCGAAAATACT
GCATACACTGCAGAACGTCAGCCGGAACGCGACATCACTCCGGTTAACGATGAAACCATGCAGGAGATTA
ACACTCTGCTGATCGCCCTGGATAAAACATGGGATGACGACTTATTGCCGCTCTGTTCCCAGATATTTCG
CCGCGACATTCGTGCATCGTCAGAACTGACACAGGCCGAAGCAGTAAAAGCTCTTGGATTCCTGAAACAG
AAAGCCGCAGAGCAGAAGGTGGCAGCATGACACCGGACATTATCCTGCAGCGTACCGGGATCGATGTGAG
AGCTGTCGAACAGGGGGATGATGCGTGGCACAAATTACGGCTCGGCGTCATCACCGCTTCAGAAGTTCAC
AACGTGATAGCAAAACCCCGCTCCGGAAAGAAGTGGCCTGACATGAAAATGTCCTACTTCCACACCCTGC
TTGCTGAGGTTTGCACCGGTGTGGCTCCGGAAGTTAACGCTAAAGCACTGGCCTGGGGAAAACAGTACGA
GAACGACGCCAGAACCCTGTTTGAATTCACTTCCGGCGTGAATGTTACTGAATCCCCGATCATCTATCGC
GACGAAAGTATGCGTACCGCCTGCTCTCCCGATGGTTTATGCAGTGACGGCAACGGCCTTGAACTGAAAT
GCCCGTTTACCTCCCGGGATTTCATGAAGTTCCGGCTCGGTGGTTTCGAGGCCATAAAGTCAGCTTACAT
GGCCCAGGTGCAGTACAGCATGTGGGTGACGCGAAAAAATGCCTGGTACTTTGCCAACTATGACCCGCGT
ATGAAGCGTGAAGGCCTGCATTATGTCGTGATTGAGCGGGATGAAAAGTACATGGCGAGTTTTGACGAGA
TCGTGCCGGAGTTCATCGAAAAAATGGACGAGGCACTGGCTGAAATTGGTTTTGTATTTGGGGAGCAATG
GCGATGACGCATCCTCACGATAATATCCGGGTAGGCGCAATCACTTTCGTCTACTCCGTTACAAAGCGAG
GCTGGGTATTTCCCGGCCTTTCTGTTATCCGAAATCCACTGAAAGCACAGCGGCTGGCTGAGGAGATAAA
TAATAAACGAGGGGCTGTATGCACAAAGCATCTTCTGTTGAGTTAAGAACGAGTATCGAGATGGCACATA
GCCTTGCTCAAATTGGAATCAGGTTTGTGCCAATACCAGTAGAAACAGACGAAGAATCCATGGGTATGGA
CA
Features (pLannotate 1.2.2; 20 found; start..end, strand, type, name):
     14..89      -  misc_RNA       gRNA scaffold: guide RNA scaffold for the Streptococcus pyogenes CRISPR/Cas9 system
     90..109     -  rep_origin     ori (fragment): high-copy-number ColE1/pMB1/pBR322/pUC origin of replication
    117..139     -  protein_bind   lac operator (fragment): The lac repressor binds to the lac operator to inhibit transcription in E. coli. This inhibition can be relieved by adding lactose or isopropyl-β-D-thiogalactopyranoside (IPTG). lac repressor encoded by lacI
    147..172     -  promoter       trc promoter (fragment): strong E. coli promoter; hybrid between the trp and lac UV5 promoters
    248..349     +  CDS            yciV (fragment): RNAAM_ECOLI - Also known as trpH From Escherichia coli (strain K12).
    345..362     -  promoter       tet promoter (fragment): E. coli promoter for tetracycline efflux protein gene
    404..1486    -  CDS            lacI: lac repressor; lacI; The lac repressor binds to the lac operator to inhibit transcription in E. coli. This inhibition can be relieved by adding lactose or isopropyl-β-D-thiogalactopyranoside (IPTG).
   1487..1564    -  promoter       lacIq promoter: lacI (mutant); In the lacIq allele, a single base change in the promoter boosts expression of the lacI gene about 10-fold.
   1697..2647    -  CDS            Rep101(Ts): temperature-sensitive version of the RepA protein needed for replication with the pSC101 origin (Armstrong et al., 1984); rep101 encoding an A56V mutation
   2695..2917    -  rep_origin     pSC101 ori: low-copy replication origin that requires the Rep101 protein
   3569..4384    -  CDS            KanR: aminoglycoside phosphotransferase; aph(3')-Ia; confers resistance to kanamycin in bacteria or G418 (Geneticin®) in eukaryotes
   4540..4618    -  misc_RNA       tracrRNA: trans-activating CRISPR RNA for the Streptococcus pyogenes CRISPR/Cas9 system
   4914..9020    +  CDS            Cas9: Cas9 (Csn1) endonuclease from the Streptococcus pyogenes Type II CRISPR/Cas system generates RNA-guided double strand breaks in DNA
   9065..9688    -  CDS            TetR: tetracycline repressor TetR; tetR from transposon Tn10; TetR binds to the tetracycline operator tetO to inhibit transcription. This inhibition can be relieved by adding tetracycline or doxycycline.
   9757..9830    +  promoter       PLtetO-1 promoter: modified phage lambda PL promoter with tet operator sites (Lutz and Bujard, 1997)
   9842..9863    +  misc_feature   MCS (fragment): pUC18/19 multiple cloning site
   9883..10299   +  CDS            Gam: inhibitor of the host RecBCD nuclease in the λ Red system; gam; protects the double-stranded DNA substrate for recombination
  10305..11090   +  CDS            Beta: single-stranded DNA binding recombinase in the λ Red system; bet; mediates pairing of a single-stranded DNA with a complementary target
  11087..11767   +  CDS            Exo: 5' to 3' double-stranded DNA exonuclease in the λ Red system; exo; creates 3' single-stranded DNA tails
  11768..12012   +  terminator     λ tL3 terminator: transcription terminator tL3 from phage λ
