[The description below was written by a language model from this plasmid's Addgene catalogue record and pLannotate feature annotations shown in this document.]
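Description:
pCasTet-λ is a low-copy bacterial expression plasmid of about 12 kb for CRISPR/Cas9-assisted recombineering in E. coli. It was built by Gibson assembly from an earlier arabinose-inducible Cas9/λ Red helper plasmid. It replicates from the pSC101 origin under a temperature-sensitive Rep101 (RepA101ts) protein, so it is maintained only at a permissive low temperature and can be lost from cells at higher temperature. Selection is by kanamycin resistance (KanR, aminoglycoside phosphotransferase).

The plasmid carries the Streptococcus pyogenes Cas9 coding sequence, described as constitutively expressed, with a tracrRNA annotated upstream of it. The defining modification is an insert of roughly 0.8 kb comprising the Tn10 TetR repressor and a divergent PLtetO-1 promoter. This promoter drives the λ Red operon, which ends at the λ tL3 terminator. Within the operon, Gam inhibits the host RecBCD nuclease, Beta anneals single-stranded DNA to its complementary target, and Exo resects double-stranded ends. TetR keeps the operon silent until tetracycline or anhydrotetracycline is added, replacing the arabinose control of the parent plasmid.

A separate cassette contains lacI under the lacIq promoter and a trc promoter/lac operator fragment placed before a guide RNA scaffold. The scaffold is joined to a 20-nt match to the ColE1/pMB1-type origin. This arrangement is consistent with an inducible guide directed against the origin of a companion plasmid, although the record does not state that function. The mutation field mentions inducible expression of an sgRNA, but the annotated elements point to lac rather than tet control of that cassette. According to the record, the plasmid is a useful variant of its parent where arabinose induction is not possible.
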