Addgene plasmid #128318: pCasTet-λ
Purpose: Constitutive expression of cas9 and anhydrotetracycline/tetracycline inducible expression of lamda RED. Useful variant of Plasmid #62225 when arabinose induction is not possible.
Depositing lab: Christopher Johnston. Depositing organization: Fred Hutchinson Cancer Center. Publication: Systematic evasion of the restriction-modification barrier in bacteria. Johnston CD, Cotton SL, Rittling SR, Starr JR, Borisy GG, Dewhirst FE, Lemon KP. Proc Natl Acad Sci U S A. 2019 May 16. pii: 1820256116. doi: 10.1073/pnas.1820256116. PubMed 31097593.
Backbone
  Vector backbone: Plasmid #62225
  Backbone manufacturer: addgene
  Modifications to backbone: Replacement of arabinose inducible lamda RED system with tetracycline/anhydrotetracycline inducible lamda RED system.
  Vector type: Bacterial Expression, CRISPR, Synthetic Biology
Growth in bacteria
  Bacterial resistance: Kanamycin, 50 μg/mL
  Growth temperature: 30°C
  Growth strain: DH5alpha
  Growth instructions: Must be grown at 30C! Vector has temperature-sensitive replication (RepA101ts)
  Copy number: Low Copy
Gene/Insert
  Gene/Insert name: TetR and pTetR/TetO
  Species: E. coli
  Insert size (bp): 818
  Mutation: Constitutive expression of cas9 and anhydro-tetracycline/tetracycline inducible expression of LambdaRED and sgR
  Promoter: tet promoter
  Cloning method: Gibson Cloning
  Sequencing primers: 5′ caattgatcgtaaacgatatacgtcta; 3′ ctcaagacgatcctgaatgtaataa
Terms and licenses: Academic/Nonprofit Terms; Industry Terms: Not Available to Industry
How to cite: pCasTet-λ was a gift from Christopher Johnston (Addgene plasmid # 128318 ; http://n2t.net/addgene:128318 ; RRID:Addgene_128318)
